>Addgene plasmid #45464 | pMito-iRFP720 | depositor full sequence | sequence record 63502 | pMito-iRFP720 sequence 4989 bps
TAGTTATTAATAGTAATCAATTACGGGGTCATTAGTTCATAGCCCATATATGGAGTTCCGCGTTACATAA
CTTACGGTAAATGGCCCGCCTGGCTGACCGCCCAACGACCCCCGCCCATTGACGTCAATAATGACGTATG
TTCCCATAGTAACGCCAATAGGGACTTTCCATTGACGTCAATGGGTGGAGTATTTACGGTAAACTGCCCA
CTTGGCAGTACATCAAGTGTATCATATGCCAAGTACGCCCCCTATTGACGTCAATGACGGTAAATGGCCC
GCCTGGCATTATGCCCAGTACATGACCTTATGGGACTTTCCTACTTGGCAGTACATCTACGTATTAGTCA
TCGCTATTACCATGGTGATGCGGTTTTGGCAGTACATCAATGGGCGTGGATAGCGGTTTGACTCACGGGG
ATTTCCAAGTCTCCACCCCATTGACGTCAATGGGAGTTTGTTTTGGCACCAAAATCAACGGGACTTTCCA
AAATGTCGTAACAACTCCGCCCCATTGACGCAAATGGGCGGTAGGCGTGTACGGTGGGAGGTCTATATAA
GCAGAGCTGGTTTAGTGAACCGTCAGATCCGCTAGCATGTCCGTCCTGACGCCGCTGCTGCTGCGGGGCT
TGACAGGCTCGGCCCGGCGGCTCCCAGTGCCGCGCGCCAAGATCCATTCGTTGGGGGATCCACCGGTCGC
CACCATGGCGGAAGGATCCGTCGCCAGGCAGCCTGACCTCTTGACCTGCGACGATGAGCCGATCCATATC
CCCGGTGCCATCCAACCGCATGGACTGCTGCTCGCCCTCGCCGCCGACATGACGATCGTTGCCGGCAGCG
ACAACCTTCCCGAACTCACCGGACTGGCGATCGGCGCCCTGATCGGCCGCTCTGCGGCCGATGTCTTCGA
CTCGGAGACGCACAACCGTCTGACGATCGCCTTGGCCGAGCCCGGGGCGGCCGTCGGAGCACCGATCACT
GTCGGCTTCACGATGCGAAAGGACGCAGGCTTCATCGGCTCCTGGCATCGCCATGATCAGCTCATCTTCC
TCGAGCTCGAGCCTCCCCAGCGGGACGTCGCCGAGCCGCAGGCGTTCTTCCGCCGCACCAACAGCGCCAT
CCGCCGCCTGCAGGCCGCCGAAACCTTGGAAAGCGCCTGCGCCGCCGCGGCGCAAGAGGTGCGGAAGATT
ACCGGCTTCGATCGGGTGATGATCTATCGCTTCGCCTCCGACTTCAGCGGGTCCGTGATCGCAGAGGATC
GGTGCGCCGAGGTCGAGTCAAAACTAGGCCTGCACTATCCTGCCTCATTCATCCCGGCGCAGGCCCGTCG
GCTCTATACCATCAACCCGGTACGGATCATTCCCGATATCAATTATCGGCCGGTGCCGGTCACCCCAGAC
CTCAATCCGGTCACCGGGCGGCCGATTGATCTTAGCTTCGCCATCCTGCGCAGCGTCTCGCCCAACCATC
TGGAGTTCATGCGCAACATAGGCATGCACGGCACGATGTCGATCTCGATTTTGCGCGGCGAGCGACTGTG
GGGATTGATCGTTTGCCATCACCGAACGCCGTACTACGTCGATCTCGATGGCCGCCAAGCCTGCGAGCTA
GTCGCCCAGGTTCTGGCCTGGCAGATCGGCGTGATGGAAGAGTGAGCGGCCGCGACTCTAGATCATAATC
AGCCATACCACATTTGTAGAGGTTTTACTTGCTTTAAAAAACCTCCCACACCTCCCCCTGAACCTGAAAC
ATAAAATGAATGCAATTGTTGTTGTTAACTTGTTTATTGCAGCTTATAATGGTTACAAATAAAGCAATAG
CATCACAAATTTCACAAATAAAGCATTTTTTTCACTGCATTCTAGTTGTGGTTTGTCCAAACTCATCAAT
GTATCTTAAGGCGTAAATTGTAAGCGTTAATATTTTGTTAAAATTCGCGTTAAATTTTTGTTAAATCAGC
TCATTTTTTAACCAATAGGCCGAAATCGGCAAAATCCCTTATAAATCAAAAGAATAGACCGAGATAGGGT
[37 nt withheld, positions 2031-2067]
AAAGAACGTGGACTCCAACGTCAAAGG
[49 nt withheld, positions 2095-2143]
T
[91 nt withheld, positions 2145-2235]
G
[124 nt withheld, positions 2237-2360]
CAGGTGGCACTTTTCGGGGAAATGTGCGCGGAACCCCTATTTGTTTATTTTTCTAAATACATTCAAATAT
GTATCCGCTCATGAGACAATAACCCTGATAAATGCTTCAATAATATTGAAAAAGGAAGAGTCCTGAGGCG
GAAAGAACCAGCTGTGGAATGTGTGTCAGTTAGGGTGTGGAAAGTCCCCAGGCTCCCCAGCAGGCAGAAG
TATGCAAAGCATGCATCTCAATTAGTCAGCAACCAGGTGTGGAAAGTCCCCAGGCTCCCCAGCAGGCAGA
AGTATGCAAAGCATGCATCTCAATTAGTCAGCAACCATAGTCCCGCCCCTAACTCCGCCCATCCCGCCCC
TAACTCCGCCCAGTTCCGCCCATTCTCCGCCCCATGGCTGACTAATTTTTTTTATTTATGCAGAGGCCGA
GGCCGCCTCGGCCTCTGAGCTATTCCAGAAGTAGTGAGGAGGCTTTTTTGGAGGCCTAGGCTTTTGCAAA
GATCGATCAAGAGACAGGATGAGGATCGTTTCGCATGATTGAACAAGATGGATTGCACGCAGGTTCTCCG
GCCGCTTGGGTGGAGAGGCTATTCGGCTATGACTGGGCACAACAGACAATCGGCTGCTCTGATGCCGCCG
TGTTCCGGCTGTCAGCGCAGGGGCGCCCGGTTCTTTTTGTCAAGACCGACCTGTCCGGTGCCCTGAATGA
ACTGCAAGACGAGGCAGCGCGGCTATCGTGGCTGGCCACGACGGGCGTTCCTTGCGCAGCTGTGCTCGAC
GTTGTCACTGAAGCGGGAAGGGACTGGCTGCTATTGGGCGAAGTGCCGGGGCAGGATCTCCTGTCATCTC
ACCTTGCTCCTGCCGAGAAAGTATCCATCATGGCTGATGCAATGCGGCGGCTGCATACGCTTGATCCGGC
TACCTGCCCATTCGACCACCAAGCGAAACATCGCATCGAGCGAGCACGTACTCGGATGGAAGCCGGTCTT
GTCGATCAGGATGATCTGGACGAAGAGCATCAGGGGCTCGCGCCAGCCGAACTGTTCGCCAGGCTCAAGG
CGAGCATGCCCGACGGCGAGGATCTCGTCGTGACCCATGGCGATGCCTGCTTGCCGAATATCATGGTGGA
AAATGGCCGCTTTTCTGGATTCATCGACTGTGGCCGGCTGGGTGTGGCGGACCGCTATCAGGACATAGCG
TTGGCTACCCGTGATATTGCTGAAGAGCTTGGCGGCGAATGGGCTGACCGCTTCCTCGTGCTTTACGGTA
TCGCCGCTCCCGATTCGCAGCGCATCGCCTTCTATCGCCTTCTTGACGAGTTCTTCTGAGCGGGACTCTG
GGGTTCGAAATGACCGACCAAGCGACGCCCAACCTGCCATCACGAGATTTCGATTCCACCGCCGCCTTCT
ATGAAAGGTTGGGCTTCGGAATCGTTTTCCGGGACGCCGGCTGGATGATCCTCCAGCGCGGGGATCTCAT
GCTGGAGTTCTTCGCCCACCCTAGGGGGAGGCTAACTGAAACACGGAAGGAGACAATACCGGAAGGAACC
CGCGCTATGACGGCAATAAAAAGACAGAATAAAACGCACGGTGTTGGGTCGTTTGTTCATAAACGCGGGG
TTCGGTCCCAGGGCTGGCACTCTGTCGATACCCCACCGAGACCCCATTGGGGCCAATACGCCCGCGTTTC
TTCCTTTTCCCCACCCCACCCCCCAAGTTCGGGTGAAGGCCCAGGGCTCGCAGCCAACGTCGGGGCGGCA
GGCCCTGCCATAGCCTCAGGTTACTCATATATACTTTAGATTGATTTAAAACTTCATTTTTAATTTAAAA
GGATCTAGGTGAAGATCCTTTTTGATAATCTCATGACCAAAATCCCTTAACGTGAGTTTTCGTTCCACTG
AGCGTCAGACCCCGTAGAAAAGATCAAAGGATCTTCTTGAGATCCTTTTTTTCTGCGCGTAATCTGCTGC
TTGCAAACAAAAAAACCACCGCTACCAGCGGTGGTTTGTTTGCCGGATCAAGAGCTACCAACTCTTTTTC
CGAAGGTAACTGGCTTCAGCAGAGCGCAGATACCAAATACTGTCCTTCTAGTGTAGCCGTAGTTAGGCCA
CCACTTCAAGAACTCTGTAGCACCGCCTACATACCTCGCTCTGCTAATCCTGTTACCAGTGGCTGCTGCC
AGTGGCGATAAGTCGTGTCTTACCGGGTTGGACTCAAGACGATAGTTACCGGATAAGGCGCAGCGGTCGG
GCTGAACGGGGGGTTCGTGCACACAGCCCAGCTTGGAGCGAACGACCTACACCGAACTGAGATACCTACA
GCGTGAGCTATGAGAAAGCGCCACGCTTCCCGAAGGGAGAAAGGCGGACAGGTATCCGGTAAGCGGCAGG
GTCGGAACAGGAGAGCGCACGAGGGAGCTTCCAGGGGGAAACGCCTGGTATCTTTATAGTCCTGTCGGGT
TTCGCCACCTCTGACTTGAGCGTCGATTTTTGTGATGCTCGTCAGGGGGGCGGAGCCTATGGAAAAACGC
CAGCAACGCGGCCTTTTTACGGTTCCTGGCCTTTTGCTGGCCTTTTGCTCACATGTTCTTTCCTGCGTTA
TCCCCTGATTCTGTGGATAACCGTATTACCGCCATGCAT
Features (pLannotate 1.2.2; 14 found; start..end, strand, type, name):
     61..364     +  enhancer       CMV enhancer: human cytomegalovirus immediate early enhancer
    365..568     +  promoter       CMV promoter: human cytomegalovirus (CMV) immediate early promoter
    597..671     +  CDS            COX8 presequence: mitochondrial presequence of human cytochrome c oxidase subunit VIII (Rizutto et al., 1989)
    705..1655    +  CDS            iRFP720: near-infrared fluorescent protein with an emission peak at 720 nm, engineered from a bacterial phytochrome (Shcherbakova and Verkhusha, 2013) derived from Rhodopseudomonas palustris RpBphP2
   1671..1754    +  CDS            large T antigen (fragment): large T antigen from SV40 (simian virus 40)
   1777..1898    +  polyA_signal   SV40 poly(A) signal: SV40 polyadenylation signal
   1932..2360    -  rep_origin     f1 ori (sequence partly withheld): f1 bacteriophage origin of replication; arrow indicates direction of (+) strand synthesis
   2387..2491    +  promoter       AmpR promoter: bla
   2493..2850    +  promoter       SV40 promoter: SV40 enhancer and early promoter
   2885..3679    +  CDS            NeoR/KanR: aminoglycoside phosphotransferase from Tn5; aph(3')-II (or nptII); confers resistance to neomycin, kanamycin, and G418 (Geneticin®)
   3700..3852    +  CDS            ble (fragment): BLE_KLEPN - Experimental evidence at protein level: Swiss-Prot protein existence level 1. Binding protein with a strong affinity to the bleomycin family of antibiotics. Binds to CL990; an antimitotic-antibiotic compound. From Klebsiella pneumoniae.
   3911..3958    +  polyA_signal   HSV TK poly(A) signal: herpes simplex virus thymidine kinase polyadenylation signal (Cole and Stacy, 1985)
   4049..4065    -  polyA_signal   bGH poly(A) signal (fragment): bovine growth hormone polyadenylation signal
   4287..4875    +  rep_origin     ori: high-copy-number ColE1/pMB1/pBR322/pUC origin of replication
