[The description below was written by a language model from this plasmid's Addgene catalogue record and pLannotate feature annotations shown in this document.]
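Description:
pMito-iRFP720 is a mammalian expression plasmid of about 5 kb built on the Clontech pN1 backbone. It directs the near-infrared fluorescent protein iRFP720 to mitochondria. The human cytomegalovirus immediate early enhancer and promoter drive an open reading frame in which the mitochondrial presequence of human cytochrome c oxidase subunit VIII sits at the N terminus of iRFP720, and an SV40 polyadenylation signal terminates the transcript. The presequence acts as an import signal, so the fusion is expected to accumulate in mitochondria. iRFP720 was engineered from the bacterial phytochrome RpBphP2 of Rhodopseudomonas palustris and carries fifteen substitutions relative to the parent. Its emission peak is near 720 nm. The 951 bp coding sequence lies between AgeI and NotI sites that remain intact, so the fluorescent protein can be exchanged while keeping the targeting sequence.

The plasmid replicates in E. coli at high copy number from a ColE1/pUC-type origin, and it also carries an f1 phage origin. A single Tn5 aminoglycoside phosphotransferase gene provides both selections. A bacterial bla-type promoter expresses it for kanamycin resistance in bacteria. The SV40 enhancer/early promoter, paired with an HSV TK polyadenylation signal, expresses it for G418 selection of stably transfected mammalian cells. The short large T antigen, ble and bGH poly(A) fragments in the annotation are probably backbone remnants or partial sequence matches rather than functional elements. The construct is suited to labelling mitochondria in the near-infrared range, and the associated publication concerns near-infrared fluorescent proteins for multicolor in vivo imaging.
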