Addgene plasmid #45464: pMito-iRFP720
Depositing lab: Vladislav Verkhusha. Depositing organization: Albert Einstein College of Medicine. Publication: Near-infrared fluorescent proteins for multicolor in vivo imaging. Shcherbakova DM, Verkhusha VV. Nat Methods. 2013 Jun 16. doi: 10.1038/nmeth.2521. PubMed 23770755.
Backbone
  Vector backbone: pN1
  Backbone manufacturer: Clontech
  Backbone size w/o insert (bp): 4038
  Total vector size (bp): 4989
  Modifications to backbone: human cytochrome C oxidase subunit VIII
  Vector type: Mammalian Expression
  Selectable markers: Neomycin (select with G418)
Growth in bacteria
  Bacterial resistance: Kanamycin, 50 μg/mL
  Growth temperature: 37°C
  Growth strain: DH5alpha
  Copy number: High Copy
Gene/Insert
  Gene/Insert name: iRFP720
  Species: Rhodopseudomonas palustris
  Insert size (bp): 951
  Mutation: T2A, S13L, A92T, V104T, V114I, E161K, E180S, Y193K, F198Y, D202F, V254N, Y258F, A283V, K288T, N290Y relative to RpBphP2
  GenBank ID: KC991145
  Promoter: CMV
  Tag / fusion protein: human cytochrome C oxidase subunit VIII (N terminal on insert)
  Cloning method: Restriction Enzyme; 5′ cloning site AgeI (not destroyed); 3′ cloning site NotI (not destroyed)
  Sequencing primers: 5′ CMV-F; 3′ SV40pA-R
Terms and licenses: Academic/Nonprofit Terms; Industry Terms: Not Available to Industry
How to cite: pMito-iRFP720 was a gift from Vladislav Verkhusha (Addgene plasmid # 45464 ; http://n2t.net/addgene:45464 ; RRID:Addgene_45464)
