>Addgene plasmid #45464 | pMito-iRFP720 | addgene partial sequence | sequence record 64788 | CMV-F 5'-CGCAAATGGGCGGTAGGCGTG-3'
AGCAGAGCTGGTTTAGTGAACCGTCAGATCCGCTAGCATGTCCGTCCTGACGCCGCTGCTGCTGCGGGGC
TTGACAGGCTCGGCCCGGCGGCTCCCAGTGCCGCGCGCCAAGATCCATTCGTTGGGGGATCCACCGGTCG
CCACCATGGCGGAAGGATCCGTCGCCAGGCAGCCTGACCTCTTGACCTGCGACGATGAGCCGATCCATAT
CCCCGGTGCCATCCAACCGCATGGACTGCTGCTCGCCCTCGCCGCCGACATGACGATCGTTGCCGGCAGC
GACAACCTTCCCGAACTCACCGGACTGGCGATCGGCGCCCTGATCGGCCGCTCTGCGGCCGATGTCTTCG
ACTCGGAGACGCACAACCGTCTGACGATCGCCTTGGCCGAGCCCGGGGCGGCCGTCGGAGCACCGATCAC
TGTCGGCTTCACGATGCGAAAGGACGCAGGCTTCATCGGCTCCTGGCATCGCCATGATCAGCTCATCTTC
CTCGAGCTCGAGCCTCCCCAGCGGGACGTCGCCGAGCCGCAGGCGTTCTTCCGCCGCACCAACAGCGCCA
TCCGCCGCCTGCAGGCCGCCGAAACCTTGGAAAGCGCCTGCGCCGCCGCGGCGCAAGAGGTGCGGAAGAT
TACCGGCTTCGATCGGGTGATGATCTATCGCTTCGCCTCCGACTTCAGCGGGTCCGTGATCGCAGAGGAT
CGGTGCGCCGAGGTCGAGTCAAAACTAGGCCTGCACTATCCTGCCTCATTCATCCCGGCGCAGGCCCGTC
GGCTCTATACCATCAACCCGGTACGGATCATTCCCGATATCAATTATCGGCCGGTGCCGGTCACCCCAGA
CCTCAATCCGGTCACCGGGCGGCCGATTGATCTTAGCTTCGCCATCCTGCGCAGCGTCTCGCCCAACCAT
CTGGAGTTCATGCGCAACATAGGCATGCACGGCACGATGTCGATCTCGATTTTGCGCGGCGAGCGACTGT
GGGGATTGATCGTTTGCCATCACCGAACGCCGTACTACGTCGATCTCGATGG
