>Addgene plasmid #45464 | pMito-iRFP720 | addgene partial sequence | sequence record 64789 | SV40-pA-R
AGCTGCAATAAACAAGTTAACAACAACAATTGCATTCATTTTATGTTTCAGGTTCAGGGGGAGGTGTGGG
AGGTTTTTTAAAGCAAGTAAAACCTCTACAAATGTGGTATGGCTGATTATGATCTAGAGTCGCGGCCGCT
TACTCTTCCATCACGCCGATCTGCCAGGCCAGAACCTGGGCGACTAGCTCGCAGGCTTGGCGGCCATCGA
GATCGACGTAGTACGGCGTTCGGTGATGGCAAACGATCAATCCCCACAGTCGCTCGCCGCGCAAAATCGA
GATCGACATCGTGCCGTGCATGCCTATGTTGCGCATGAACTCCAGATGGTTGGGCGAGACGCTGCGCAGG
ATGGCGAAGCTAAGATCAATCGGCCGCCCGGTGACCGGATTGAGGTCTGGGGTGACCGGCACCGGCCGAT
AATTGATATCGGGAATGATCCGTACCGGGTTGATGGTATAGAGCCGACGGGCCTGCGCCGGGATGAATGA
GGCAGGATAGTGCAGGCCTAGTTTTGACTCGACCTCGGCGCACCGATCCTCTGCGATCACGGACCCGCTG
AAGTCGGAGGCGAAGCGATAGATCATCACCCGATCGAAGCCGGTAATCTTCCGCACCTCTTGCGCCGCGG
CGGCGCAGGCGCTTTCCAAGGTTTCGGCGGCCTGCAGGCGGCGGATGGCGCTGTTGGTGCGGCGGAAGAA
CGCCTGCGGCTCGGCGACGTCCCGCTGGGGAGGCTCGAGCTCGAGGAAGATGAGCTGATCATGGCGATGC
CAGGAGCCGATGAAGCCTGCGTCCTTTCGCATCGTGAAGCCGACAGTGATCGGTGCTCCGACGGCCGCCC
CGGGCTCGGCCAAGGCGATCGTCAGACGGTTGTGCGTCTCCGAGTCGAAGACATCGGCCGCAGAGCGGCC
